>Addgene plasmid #191856 | pCRISPR3_BC1 | addgene full sequence | sequence record 379154 | Addgene NGS Result
CGACGAACGTGTATGTTTCACTACGTGTGGCGTCCTGGACAGGGGATCGCTTAACACCAACTGGTTTTCA
GGCGATGGGTAGCCGCAGCACAGTGAAGACACGGCTATCCATACTAGATAGAGAACCTCCGATAATGCTG
CTACCGTTTTCTAATCTTGACGATCTGTCGGCCATTATTAGTACAGCGAGGCAACTGAAAGACGGATCCC
CACCGAGACCTTTGGTCTCAACCTCTCGAGGTGAAGACGAAAGGGGCATACATAACATGGAGTCGTACGC
CTCGTGATACGCCTATTTTTATAGGTTAATGTCATGATAATAATGGTTTCTTAGACGTCGGAATTGCCAG
CTGGGGCGCCCTCTGGTAAGGTTGGGAAGCCCTGCAAAGTAAACTGGATGGCTTTCTTGCCGCCAAGGAT
CTGATGGCGCAGGGGATCAAGATCTGATCAAGAGACAGGATGAGGATCGTTTCGCATGATTGAACAAGAT
GGATTGCACGCAGGTTCTCCGGCCGCTTGGGTGGAGAGGCTATTCGGCTATGACTGGGCACAACAGACAA
TCGGCTGCTCTGATGCCGCCGTGTTCCGGCTGTCAGCGCAGGGGCGCCCGGTTCTTTTTGTCAAGACCGA
CCTGTCCGGTGCCCTGAATGAACTGCAGGACGAGGCAGCGCGGCTATCGTGGCTGGCCACGACGGGCGTT
CCTTGCGCAGCTGTGCTCGACGTTGTCACTGAAGCGGGAAGGGACTGGCTGCTATTGGGCGAAGTGCCGG
GGCAGGATCTCCTGTCATCTCACCTTGCTCCTGCCGAGAAAGTATCCATCATGGCTGATGCAATGCGGCG
GCTGCATACGCTTGATCCGGCTACCTGCCCATTCGACCACCAAGCGAAACATCGCATCGAGCGAGCACGT
ACTCGGATGGAAGCCGGTCTTGTCGATCAGGATGATCTGGACGAAGAGCATCAGGGGCTCGCGCCAGCCG
AACTGTTCGCCAGGCTCAAGGCGCGCATGCCCGACGGCGAGGATCTCGTCGTGACCCATGGCGATGCCTG
CTTGCCGAATATCATGGTGGAAAATGGCCGCTTTTCTGGATTCATCGACTGTGGCCGGCTGGGTGTGGCG
GACCGCTATCAGGACATAGCGTTGGCTACCCGTGATATTGCTGAAGAGCTTGGCGGCGAATGGGCTGACC
GCTTCCTCGTGCTTTACGGTATCGCCGCTCCCGATTCGCAGCGCATCGCCTTCTATCGCCTTCTTGACGA
GTTCTTCTGAGCGGGACTCTGGGGTTCGAGAGCTCGCTTGGACTCCTGTTGATAGATCCAGTAATGACCT
CAGAACTCCATCTGGATTTGTTCAGAACGCTCGGTTGCCGCCGGGCGTTTTTTATTGGTGAGAATCCAAG
CACTAGTCATGACCAAAATCCCTTAACGTGAGTTTTCGTTCCACTGAGCGTCAGACCCCGTAGAAAAGAT
CAAAGGATCTTCTTGAGATCCTTTTTTTCTGCGCGTAATCTGCTGCTTGCAAACAAAAAAACCACCGCTA
CCAGCGGTGGTTTGTTTGCCGGATCAAGAGCTACCAACTCTTTTTCCGAAGGTAACTGGCTTCAGCAGAG
CGCAGATACCAAATACTGTCCTTCTAGTGTAGCCGTAGTTAGGCCACCACTTCAAGAACTCTGTAGCACC
GCCTACATACCTCGCTCTGCTAATCCTGTTACCAGTGGCTGCTGCCAGTGGCGATAAGTCGTGTCTTACC
GGGTTGGACTCAAGACGATAGTTACCGGATAAGGCGCAGCGGTCGGGCTGAACGGGGGGTTCGTGCACAC
AGCCCAGCTTGGAGCGAACGACCTACACCGAACTGAGATACCTACAGCGTGAGCTATGAGAAAGCGCCAC
GCTTCCCGAAGGGAGAAAGGCGGACAGGTATCCGGTAAGCGGCAGGGTCGGAACAGGAGAGCGCACGAGG
GAGCTTCCAGGGGGAAACGCCTGGTATCTTTATAGTCCTGTCGGGTTTCGCCACCTCTGACTTGAGCGTC
GATTTTTGTGATGCTCGTCAGGGGGGCGGAGCCTATGGAAAAACGCCAGCAACGCGGCCTTTTTACGGTT
CCTGGCCTTTTGCTGGCCTTTTGCTCACATGTTCTTTCCTGCGTTATCCCCTGATTCTGTGGATAACCGT
ATTACCGCCTTTGAGTGAGCTGATACCGCTCGCCGCAGCCGAACGCCCTAGGTCTAGGGCGGCGGATTTG
TCCTACTCAGGAGAGCGTTCACCGACAAACAACAGATAAAACGAAAGGCCCAGTCTTTCGACTGAGCCTT
TCGTTTTATTTGATGCCTCTAGCACGCGTACCACAATTGGAACC
Features (pLannotate 1.2.2; 5 found; start..end, strand, type, name):
    325..444     +  CDS            tnpA (fragment): TN5P_ECOLX - Also known as tnp. Experimental evidence at protein level: Swiss-Prot protein existence level 1. Mediates transposition of transposon Tn5 by a 'cut and paste' mechanism. First, the monomeric transposase binds the 19 bp inverted DNA repeats flanking the transposon. Then, dimerization of the DNA- bound transposase creates a synaptic DNA complex. After nicking of the first DNA strand, excision of the transposon proceeds through a series of intermediates. The transposase then mediates the insertion of the transposon at a new site by strand transfer. The activity of the wild- type tran
    476..1267    +  CDS            neo: KKA2_KLEPN - Also known as kan, nptII. Experimental evidence at protein level: Swiss-Prot protein existence level 1. Resistance to kanamycin, neomycin, paromomycin, ribostamycin, butirosin and gentamicin B. From Klebsiella pneumoniae.
   1301..1395    +  terminator     lambda t0 terminator: transcription terminator from phage lambda
   1483..2071    +  rep_origin     ori: high-copy-number ColE1/pMB1/pBR322/pUC origin of replication
   2236..2322    -  terminator     rrnB T1 terminator: Escherichia coli rrnB; transcription terminator T1 from the E. coli rrnB gene
