[The description below was written by a language model from this plasmid's Addgene catalogue record and pLannotate feature annotations shown in this document.]
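Description:
pCRISPR3_BC1 is a compact (about 2.35 kb) empty-backbone plasmid for expressing CRISPRi sgRNAs in E. coli. It replicates from a high-copy ColE1/pUC-type origin and is selected with kanamycin through a constitutively expressed neo/nptII (KanR) gene, which is followed by a lambda t0 terminator. A short annotated fragment of the Tn5 transposase lies just upstream of the resistance gene. It is most likely a non-functional remnant carried along with the Tn5-derived kanamycin cassette. An rrnB T1 terminator on the opposite strand is also annotated. The record carries no insert: guide sequences or sgRNA arrays are cloned between two BsaI sites, both of which are listed as not destroyed. The promoter driving the sgRNA and the sgRNA scaffold are not annotated in the feature table or named in the catalogue fields, and no dCas9 is encoded on this plasmid, so it would have to be supplied from elsewhere.

The defining feature is a six-nucleotide barcode placed close to the sgRNA cloning region, near enough that the guide (or guide array) and the barcode can be captured in a single next-generation sequencing read. Each read therefore reports both guide identity and plasmid backbone identity. Libraries built in differently barcoded versions of the backbone can then be pooled, so biological replicates run within one mixed CRISPRi growth experiment and are demultiplexed afterwards. The backbone also contains orthogonal priming sites specific to pCRISPR3, allowing these plasmids to be selectively amplified from the mixed plasmid pools that arise during library cloning. The associated work uses this system to titrate gene expression and to measure how combinatorial knockdowns and environment affect bacterial growth rate.
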