Addgene plasmid #191856: pCRISPR3_BC1
Purpose: (Empty Backbone) Barcoded plasmid with BsaI sites to clone sgRNA. The 6-nucleotide barcode (sequence: CTTTCA) near the sgRNA insert region enables demultiplexing replicates while sequencing the sgRNA region.
Depositing lab: Kimberly Reynolds. Depositing organization: University of Texas Southwestern Medical Center. Publication: A continuous epistasis model for predicting growth rate given combinatorial variation in gene expression and environment. Otto RM, Turska-Nowak A, Brown PM, Reynolds KA. Cell Syst. 2024 Feb 21;15(2):134-148.e7. doi: 10.1016/j.cels.2024.01.003. Epub 2024 Feb 9. PubMed 38340730.
Backbone
  Vector backbone: pCRISPR3
  Backbone size (bp): 2354
  Vector type: CRISPR
Growth in bacteria
  Bacterial resistance: Kanamycin, 50 μg/mL
  Growth temperature: 37°C
  Growth strain: DH5alpha
  Copy number: High Copy
Gene/Insert
  Gene/Insert name: None
  Cloning method: Restriction Enzyme; 5′ cloning site BsaI (not destroyed); 3′ cloning site BsaI (not destroyed)
  Sequencing primers: 5′ CTTCACCTCGAGAGGTTTGACAG; 3′ CCATTATTAGTACAGCGAGGCAAC
Terms and licenses: Academic/Nonprofit Terms; Industry Terms: Not Available to Industry
Depositor comments: Please visit for https://www.biorxiv.org/content/10.1101/2022.08.19.504444v1 bioRxiv preprint. This E. coli plasmid is an empty vector used to express CRISPRi sgRNAs and constitutively expresses a selectable KanR gene. The plasmid contains a 6-nucleotide barcode (sequence: CTTTCA) near the sgRNA insert region. This can be used to sequence an sgRNA array and the plasmid barcode in a single NGS read, thus assigning a paired sgRNA identity and plasmid backbone identity. This internal barcoding strategy enables a single, mixed CRISPRi experiment to contain biological replicates, identified using distinct plasmid barcodes. It also contains orthogonal priming sites specific to the pCRISPR3 plasmid backbone, which can be used to specifically amplify pCRISPR3 plasmids from a mixed plasmid pool (generated during the cloning methods described in the publications below). See the following publications for details and cloning information: Mathis et al., A simplified strategy for titrating gene expression reveals new relationships between genotype, environment, and bacterial growth. https://pubmed.ncbi.nlm.nih.gov/33221881/ Otto et al., A continuous epistasis model for predicting growth rate given combinatorial variation in gene expression and environment.
How to cite: pCRISPR3_BC1 was a gift from Kimberly Reynolds (Addgene plasmid # 191856 ; http://n2t.net/addgene:191856 ; RRID:Addgene_191856)
